Addgene plasmid #60757: pZS1[RbsR-L,LacI-L]
Purpose: Contains PIq driving expression RbsR-L, and PI driving expression of LacI-L.
Depositing lab: Matthew Bennett. Depositing organization: Rice University. Publication: Modular, Multi-Input Transcriptional Logic Gating with Orthogonal LacI/GalR Family Chimeras. Shis DL, Hussain F, Meinhardt S, Swint-Kruse L, Bennett MR. ACS Synth Biol. 2014 Sep 19;3(9):645-51. doi: 10.1021/sb500262f. Epub 2014 Jul 28. PubMed 25035932.
Backbone
  Vector backbone: pZS5
  Backbone manufacturer: Expressys
  Backbone size w/o insert (bp): 4040
  Total vector size (bp): 6290
  Modifications to backbone: Insertion of both a PI and PIq driven ORFs.
  Vector type: Bacterial Expression, Synthetic Biology
Growth in bacteria
  Bacterial resistance: Ampicillin, 100 μg/mL
  Growth temperature: 37°C
  Growth strain: DH10B
  Copy number: Low Copy
Gene/Insert 1
  Gene/Insert name: RbsR-L (alt name: LLhR_Q60A)
  Species: Synthetic
  Insert size (bp): 999
  Mutation: LacI/GalR repressor chimera. LacI DBD with RbsR LBD. Contains point mutation Q60A
Gene/Insert 2
  Gene/Insert name: Dimeric LacI
  Species: Synthetic
  Insert size (bp): 1050
  Mutation: wt LacI without the C-terminal tetramerization domain
Terms and licenses: Academic/Nonprofit Terms; Industry Terms: Not Available to Industry
Depositor comments: RbsR-L also described as LLhR_Q60A in PLoS One. 2013 Dec 30;8(12):e83502. doi: 10.1371/journal.pone.0083502. eCollection 2013. Rheostats and toggle switches for modulating protein function. Meinhardt S, Manley MW Jr, Parente DJ, Swint-Kruse L.
How to cite: pZS1[RbsR-L,LacI-L] was a gift from Matthew Bennett (Addgene plasmid # 60757 ; http://n2t.net/addgene:60757 ; RRID:Addgene_60757)
