[The description below was written by a language model from this plasmid's Addgene catalogue record and pLannotate feature annotations shown in this document.]
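Description:
pZS1[RbsR-L,LacI-L] is a low-copy bacterial expression plasmid of 6,290 bp built for synthetic biology work in E. coli, derived from the pZS5 backbone of the Expressys pZ modular vector system. It replicates from the pSC101 origin, which depends on the plasmid-encoded Rep101 (RepA) protein and accounts for the low copy number. Selection is by ampicillin, through a β-lactamase gene under its own promoter and followed by the lambda t0 terminator.

The payload is a pair of divergently oriented repressor cassettes. On the reverse strand, the lacIq promoter, a mutant lacI promoter that gives roughly tenfold higher expression, drives RbsR-L (also called LLhR_Q60A). This is a synthetic LacI/GalR family chimera that joins the LacI DNA-binding domain to the ribose-responsive ligand-binding domain of RbsR and carries a Q60A point mutation; the annotation software labels this reading frame simply as rbsR. On the forward strand, the wild-type lacI promoter drives LacI-L, a dimeric LacI lacking the C-terminal tetramerization domain.

Because both proteins carry the LacI DNA-binding domain, they would be expected to recognise lac-type operators while responding to different inducers, ribose for the chimera and IPTG or lactose for LacI. This fits the associated work on modular, multi-input transcriptional logic gates built from orthogonal LacI/GalR chimeras. The plasmid appears to serve as the regulator-supplying component, since no reporter gene is annotated.

Downstream of lacI the feature table also shows a short T5 promoter fragment, a λ attP site and the rrnB T1 terminator. The record does not explain the role of the T5 fragment or the attP site.
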