Features (pLannotate 1.2.2; 12 found; start..end, strand, type, name):
     13..996     -  CDS            rbsR: RBSR_ECOLI - Experimental evidence at protein level: Swiss-Prot protein existence level 1. Transcriptional repressor for the ribose rbsDACBK operon. RbsR binds to a region of perfect dyad symmetry spanning the rbs operon transcriptional start site. The affinity for the rbs operator is reduced by addition of ribose, consistent with ribose being the inducer of the operon. From Escherichia coli (strain K12).
   1009..1086    -  promoter       lacIq promoter: lacI (mutant); In the lacIq allele, a single base change in the promoter boosts expression of the lacI gene about 10-fold.
   1207..1284    +  promoter       lacI promoter: lacI
   1285..2331    +  CDS            lacI: lac repressor; lacI; The lac repressor binds to the lac operator to inhibit transcription in E. coli. This inhibition can be relieved by adding lactose or isopropyl-β-D-thiogalactopyranoside (IPTG).
   2385..2406    +  promoter       T5 promoter (fragment): bacteriophage T5 promoter for E. coli RNA polymerase, with embedded lac operator
   2609..2840    -  protein_bind   λ attP: attP; integrase from phage λ λ integrase
   2875..2961    +  terminator     rrnB T1 terminator: Escherichia coli rrnB; transcription terminator T1 from the E. coli rrnB gene
   3496..4446    -  CDS            Rep101: RepA protein needed for replication with the pSC101 origin; rep101
   4494..4716    -  rep_origin     pSC101 ori: low-copy replication origin that requires the Rep101 protein
   5208..5302    -  terminator     lambda t0 terminator: transcription terminator from phage lambda
   5332..6192    -  CDS            AmpR: β-lactamase; bla; confers resistance to ampicillin, carbenicillin, and related antibiotics
   6193..6284    -  promoter       AmpR promoter: bla
>Addgene plasmid #60757 | pZS1[RbsR-L,LacI-L] | depositor full sequence | sequence record 97739 | pZS1[RbsR-L,LacI-L] sequence 6290 bps
CTCGAGTTACTAAGCCGAACCGCGTTCCATCAGAATCGGAGTAAGTTGTAATCGTTGTTGCTGAAGGGTC
GGCTGGGTTATCCGATGGATGAGTACATCAATCGCCAGCTCCCCCAGTTCATCTTTCGGTTGGTGGATAG
TGGTTAATGGTGGCGTCATAAAGCTTGCCAGTTCGATATCGTCATAGCCAATCACCGCGATATCCTGCGG
AACCTGTAACTCTGCCTGATATAACGCCTGGTAAACGCCAACAGCCATAGCGTCATTTCCGGTAAAGACG
GCCTGAGGACGCAGCGGATGTGATAGCAGTTGGCGCATAGCGTCAAACCCGCCGTTAAATTCAAAATCAC
CAGTGACTTCATAGCCATCAGGAATGTTGAGACCCGCACGTTTCATCGCCGCCCGATAACCTTCCAACCG
CAGGCGCGCCGGAGTTTTATCCAGCGGGCCGGTAATACAGGCGATACGGGTATGACCTTTATCGATCAGA
TATTGCGTTGCTAAGTCTCCGCCCAGCAACGAGTTATCCTGAATAAGATCGCTGTCGCCATCGAACGGAG
CCCAGTCCATCATCACAGTAGGCACTGTCGGATAACGTTGCATGATTTCACGCGAAGGTTGATGCGTTTC
GGTGCACAGTAACAGCAAGCCATCAACGCGTTTTTGCATCAGCGTTTCCAGATTGCGATTCATCCGCTGT
TCATCGCCTTCGGTATTGCAAAGGACGAGACTATAACCGCGTTCGAAGCAGCTGCGTTCAACGCCACGCA
CCAGTTCTGAATAGAAAGGATTGGTACTGGCAGTGATCAACATGCCAATGGTATGGCTCGCTTTGCCCGC
CAGTTGTTGTGCCACGCGGTTGGGAATGTAATTGAGCTCCGCCATCGCCGCTTCCACTTTTTCCCGCGTT
TTCGCAGAAACGTGGCTGGCCTGGTTCACCACGCGGGAAACGGTCTGATAAGAGACACCGGCATACTCTG
CGACATCGTATAACGTTACTGGTTTCACATTCACCACCCTGAATTGACTCTCTTCCGGGCGCTATCATGC
CATACCGCGAAAGGTTTTGCACCATTCGATGGTGTCGCTAGCCTAAGAAACCATTATTATCATGACATTA
ACCTATAAAAATAGGCGTATCACGAGGCCCTTTCGTCTTCACCTCGACAATTCGCGCGCGAAGGCGAAGC
GGCATGCATTTACGTTGACACCATCGAATGGCGCAAAACCTTTCGCGGTATGGCATGATAGCGCCCGGAA
GAGAGTCAATTCAGGGTGGTGAATGTGAAACCAGTAACGTTATACGATGTCGCAGAGTATGCCGGTGTCT
CTTATCAGACCGTTTCCCGCGTGGTGAACCAGGCCAGCCACGTTTCTGCGAAAACGCGGGAAAAAGTGGA
AGCGGCGATGGCGGAGCTGAATTACATTCCCAACCGCGTGGCACAACAACTGGCGGGCAAACAGTCGTTG
CTGATTGGCGTTGCCACCTCCAGTCTGGCCCTGCACGCGCCGTCGCAAATTGTCGCGGCGATTAAATCTC
GCGCCGATCAACTGGGTGCCAGCGTGGTGGTGTCGATGGTAGAACGAAGCGGCGTCGAAGCCTGTAAAGC
GGCGGTGCACAATCTTCTCGCGCAACGCGTCAGTGGGCTGATCATTAACTATCCGCTGGATGACCAGGAT
GCCATTGCTGTGGAAGCTGCCTGCACTAATGTTCCGGCGTTATTTCTTGATGTCTCTGACCAGACACCCA
TCAACAGTATTATTTTCTCCCATGAAGACGGTACGCGACTGGGCGTGGAGCATCTGGTCGCATTGGGTCA
CCAGCAAATCGCGCTGTTAGCGGGCCCATTAAGTTCTGTCTCGGCGCGTCTGCGTCTGGCTGGCTGGCAT
AAATATCTCACTCGCAATCAAATTCAGCCGATAGCGGAACGGGAAGGCGACTGGAGTGCCATGTCCGGTT
TTCAACAAACCATGCAAATGCTGAATGAGGGCATCGTTCCCACTGCGATGCTGGTTGCCAACGATCAGAT
GGCGCTGGGCGCAATGCGCGCCATTACCGAGTCCGGGCTGCGCGTTGGTGCGGATATCTCGGTAGTGGGA
TACGACGATACCGAAGACAGCTCATGTTATATCCCGCCGTTAACCACCATCAAACAGGATTTTCGCCTGC
TGGGGCAAACCAGCGTGGACCGCTTGCTGCAACTCTCTCAGGGCCAGGCGGTGAAGGGCAATCAGCTGTT
GCCCGTCTCACTGGTGAAAAGAAAAACCACCCTGGCGCCCAATACGCAAACCGCCTCTCCCCGCGCGTTG
GCCGATTCATTAATGCAGCTGTGACCATGGGCGCAACGCAATTAATGTAAGTTAGCGCGAATTGTCGAGG
GAAATCATAAAAAATTTATTTGCTTTCAGGAAAATTTTTCTGTATAATAGATTCATAAATTTGAGAGAAG
AGTTTAAATATGGCTGGTTCTCGCAGAAAGAAACATATCCATGAAATCCCGCCCCGAATTCATATGTCTA
GATAGCTGAGTAGCCTAGAGTGCGCGACAGGTTTGATGACAAAAAATTAGCGCAAGAAGACAAAAATCAC
CTTGCGCTAATGCTCTGTTACAGGTCACTAATACCATCTAAGTAGTTGATTCATAGTGACTGCATATGTT
GTGTTTTACAGTATTATGTAGTCTGTTTTTTATGCAAAATCTAATTTAATATATTGATATTTATATCATT
TTACGTTTCTCGTTCAGCTTTTTTATACTAAGTTGGCATTATAAAAAAGCATTGCTTATCAATTTGTTGC
AACGAACAGGTCACTATCAGTCAAAATAAAATCATTATTTGATTTCAATTTTGTCCCACTCCCCCTAGAG
GCATCAAATAAAACGAAAGGCTCAGTCGAAAGACTGGGCCTTTCGTTTTATCTGTTGTTTGTCGGTGAAC
GCTCTCCTGAGTAGGACAAATCCGCCGCCCTAGACCTAGGGTACGGGTTTTGCTGCCCGCAAACGGGCTG
TTCTGGTGTTGCTAGTTTGTTATCAGAATCGCAGATCCGGCTTCAGGTTTGCCGGCTGAAAGCGCTATTT
CTTCCAGAATTGCCATGATTTTTTCCCCACGGGAGGCGTCACTGGCTCCCGTGTTGTCGGCAGCTTTGAT
TCGATAAGCAGCATCGCCTGTTTCAGGCTGTCTATGTGTGACTGTTGAGCTGTAACAAGTTGTCTCAGGT
GTTCAATTTCATGTTCTAGTTGCTTTGTTTTACTGGTTTCACCTGTTCTATTAGGTGTTACATGCTGTTC
ATCTGTTACATTGTCGATCTGTTCATGGTGAACAGCTTTAAATGCACCAAAAACTCGTAAAAGCTCTGAT
GTATCTATCTTTTTTACACCGTTTTCATCTGTGCATATGGACAGTTTTCCCTTTGATATCTAACGGTGAA
CAGTTGTTCTACTTTTGTTTGTTAGTCTTGATGCTTCACTGATAGATACAAGAGCCATAAGAACCTCAGA
TCCTTCCGTATTTAGCCAGTATGTTCTCTAGTGTGGTTCGTTGTTTTTGCGTGAGCCATGAGAACGAACC
ATTGAGATCATGCTTACTTTGCATGTCACTCAAAAATTTTGCCTCAAAACTGGTGAGCTGAATTTTTGCA
GTTAAAGCATCGTGTAGTGTTTTTCTTAGTCCGTTACGTAGGTAGGAATCTGATGTAATGGTTGTTGGTA
TTTTGTCACCATTCATTTTTATCTGGTTGTTCTCAAGTTCGGTTACGAGATCCATTTGTCTATCTAGTTC
AACTTGGAAAATCAACGTATCAGTCGGGCGGCCTCGCTTATCAACCACCAATTTCATATTGCTGTAAGTG
TTTAAATCTTTACTTATTGGTTTCAAAACCCATTGGTTAAGCCTTTTAAACTCATGGTAGTTATTTTCAA
GCATTAACATGAACTTAAATTCATCAAGGCTAATCTCTATATTTGCCTTGTGAGTTTTCTTTTGTGTTAG
TTCTTTTAATAACCACTCATAAATCCTCATAGAGTATTTGTTTTCAAAAGACTTAACATGTTCCAGATTA
TATTTTATGAATTTTTTTAACTGGAAAAGATAAGGCAATATCTCTTCACTAAAAACTAATTCTAATTTTT
CGCTTGAGAACTTGGCATAGTTTGTCCACTGGAAAATCTCAAAGCCTTTAACCAAAGGATTCCTGATTTC
CACAGTTCTCGTCATCAGCTCTCTGGTTGCTTTAGCTAATACACCATAAGCATTTTCCCTACTGATGTTC
ATCATCTGAGCGTATTGGTTATAAGTGAACGATACCGTCCGTTCTTTCCTTGTAGGGTTTTCAATCGTGG
GGTTGAGTAGTGCCACACAGCATAAAATTAGCTTGGTTTCATGCTCCGTTAAGTCATAGCGACTAATCGC
TAGTTCATTTGCTTTGAAAACAACTAATTCAGACATACATCTCAATTGGTCTAGGTGATTTTAATCACTA
TACCAATTGAGATGGGCTAGTCAATGATAATTACTAGTCCTTTTCCTTTGAGTTGTGGGTATCTGTAAAT
TCTGCTAGACCTTTGCTGGAAAACTTGTAAATTCTGCTAGACCCTCTGTAAATTCCGCTAGACCTTTGTG
TGTTTTTTTTGTTTATATTCAAGTGGTTATAATTTATAGAATAAAGAAAGAATAAAAAAAGATAAAAAGA
ATAGATCCCAGCCCTGTGTATAACTCACTACTTTAGTCAGTTCCGCAGTATTACAAAAGGATGTCGCAAA
CGCTGTTTGCTCCTCTACAAAACAGACCTTAAAACCCTAAAGGCTTAAGTAGCACCCTCGCAAGCTCGGG
CAAATCGCTGAATATTCCTTTTGTCTCCGACCATCAGGCACCTGAGTCGCTGTCTTTTTCGTGACATTCA
GTTCGCTGCGCTCACGGCTCTGGCAGTGAATGGGGGTAAATGGCACTACAGGCGCCTTTTATGGATTCAT
GCAAGGAAACTACCCATAATACAAGAAAAGCCCGTCACGGGCTTCTCAGGGCGTTTTATGGCGGGTCTGC
TATGTGGTGCTATCTGACTTTTTGCTGTTCAGCAGTTCCTGCCCTCTGATTTTCCAGTCTGACCACTTCG
GATTATCCCGTGACAGGTCATTCAGACTGGCTAATGCACCCAGTAAGGCAGCGGTATCATCAACAGGCTT
ACCCGTCTTACTGTCCCTAGTGCTTGGATTCTCACCAATAAAAAACGCCCGGCGGCAACCGAGCGTTCTG
AACAAATCCAGATGGAGTTCTGAGGTCATTACTGGATCTATCAACAGGAGTCCAAGCGAGCTCGTAAACT
TGGTCTGACAGTTACCAATGCTTAATCAGTGAGGCACCTATCTCAGCGATCTGTCTATTTCGTTCATCCA
TAGTTGCCTGACTCCCCGTCGTGTAGATAACTACGATACGGGAGGGCTTACCATCTGGCCCCAGTGCTGC
AATGATACCGCGAGACCCACGCTCACCGGCTCCAGATTTATCAGCAATAAACCAGCCAGCCGGAAGGGCC
GAGCGCAGAAGTGGTCCTGCAACTTTATCCGCCTCCATCCAGTCTATTAATTGTTGCCGGGAAGCTAGAG
TAAGTAGTTCGCCAGTTAATAGTTTGCGCAACGTTGTTGCCATTGCTACAGGCATCGTGGTGTCACGCTC
GTCGTTTGGTATGGCTTCATTCAGCTCCGGTTCCCAACGATCAAGGCGAGTTACATGATCCCCCATGTTG
TGCAAAAAAGCGGTTAGCTCCTTCGGTCCTCCGATCGTTGTCAGAAGTAAGTTGGCCGCAGTGTTATCAC
TCATGGTTATGGCAGCACTGCATAATTCTCTTACTGTCATGCCATCCGTAAGATGCTTTTCTGTGACTGG
TGAGTACTCAACCAAGTCATTCTGAGAATAGTGTATGCGGCGACCGAGTTGCTCTTGCCCGGCGTCAATA
CGGGATAATACCGCGCCACATAGCAGAACTTTAAAAGTGCTCATCATTGGAAAACGTTCTTCGGGGCGAA
AACTCTCAAGGATCTTACCGCTGTTGAGATCCAGTTCGATGTAACCCACTCGTGCACCCAACTGATCTTC
AGCATCTTTTACTTTCACCAGCGTTTCTGGGTGAGCAAAAACAGGAAGGCAAAATGCCGCAAAAAAGGGA
ATAAGGGCGACACGGAAATGTTGAATACTCATACTCTTCCTTTTTCAATATTATTGAAGCATTTATCAGG
GTTATTGTCTCATGAGCGGATACATATTTGAATGTATTTAGAAAAATAAACAAATAGGGG
