>Addgene plasmid #60757 | pZS1[RbsR-L,LacI-L] | addgene partial sequence | sequence record 109733 | AmpSeq-F 5'-ctcatgagcggatacatatttgaa-3'
TGGGTTATCCGATGGATGAGTACATCAATCGCCAGCTCCCCCAGTTCATCTTTCGGTTGGTGGATAGTGG
TTAATGGTGGCGTCATAAAGCTTGCCAGTTCGATATCGTCATAGCCAATCACCGCGATATCCTGCGGAAC
CTGTAACTCTGCCTGATATAACGCCTGGTAAACGCCAACAGCCATAGCGTCATTTCCGGTAAAGACGGCC
TGAGGACGCAGCGGATGTGATAGCAGTTGGCGCATAGCGTCAAACCCGCCGTTAAATTCAAAATCACCAG
TGACTTCATAGCCATCAGGAATGTTGAGACCCGCACGTTTCATCGCCGCCCGATAACCTTCCAACCGCAG
GCGCGCCGGAGTTTTATCCAGCGGGCCGGTAATACAGGCGATACGGGTATGACCTTTATCGATCAGATAT
TGCGTTGCTAAGTCTCCGCCCAGCAACGAGTTATCCTGAATAAGATCGCTGTCGCCATCGAACGGAGCCC
AGTCCATCATCACAGTAGGCACTGTCGGATAACGTTGCATGATTTCACGCGAAGGTTGATGCGTTTCGGT
GCACAGTAACAGC
